Addgene plasmid #101180: MMW3914 - human expression plasmid for SpCas9 Cluster 1 H698 + Q926A
Purpose: Human expression plasmid for SpCas9 Cluster 1 H698 + Q926A variant: CMV-T7-hSpCas9-Cluster1H698+Q926A(N692A, M694A, Q695A, Q926A)-NLS(SV40)-3xFLAG
Depositing lab: Jennifer Doudna & Keith Joung. Depositing organization: Massachusetts General Hospital. Publication: Enhanced proofreading governs CRISPR-Cas9 targeting accuracy. Chen JS, Dagdas YS, Kleinstiver BP, Welch MM, Sousa AA, Harrington LB, Sternberg SH, Joung JK, Yildiz A, Doudna JA. Nature. 2017 Sep 20. doi: 10.1038/nature24268. PubMed 28931002.
Backbone
  Vector backbone: JDS246
  Backbone manufacturer: Joung lab (Addgene Plasmid #43861)
  Vector type: Mammalian Expression
Growth in bacteria
  Bacterial resistance: Ampicillin, 100 μg/mL
  Growth temperature: 37°C
  Growth strain: DH5alpha
  Copy number: High Copy
Gene/Insert
  Gene/Insert name: hSpCas9-Cluster1H698+Q926A(N692A/M694A/Q695A/Q926A)
  Insert size (bp): 4104
  Mutation: N692A/M694A/Q695A/Q926A
  Promoter: CMV
  Tag / fusion protein: NLS (SV40) (C terminal on insert); 3x FLAG (C terminal on insert)
  Cloning method: Gibson Cloning
  Sequencing primers: 5′ CMV-F; 3′ BGH-rev
Terms and licenses: Academic/Nonprofit Terms; Industry Terms: Not Available to Industry
How to cite: MMW3914 - human expression plasmid for SpCas9 Cluster 1 H698 + Q926A was a gift from Jennifer Doudna & Keith Joung (Addgene plasmid # 101180 ; http://n2t.net/addgene:101180 ; RRID:Addgene_101180)
