[The description below was written by a language model from this plasmid's Addgene catalogue record and pLannotate feature annotations shown in this document.]
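Description:
MMW3914 is a 7.6 kb mammalian expression plasmid built on the JDS246 backbone that drives transient expression of an engineered Streptococcus pyogenes Cas9 variant in human cells. It is propagated in E. coli as a high-copy plasmid through a ColE1/pUC-type origin and selected with ampicillin via the β-lactamase gene and its native promoter. The remaining bacterial annotations (lac promoter and operator, CAP binding site, and small fragments of lacI, bom, an SV40 promoter and a pBluescript polylinker) are backbone remnants with no evident role in the payload.

The expression cassette consists of the CMV immediate-early enhancer and promoter, followed by a T7 promoter that also permits in vitro transcription. Next comes a 4,104 bp human-codon-optimised SpCas9 open reading frame, fused at its C terminus to an SV40 nuclear localisation signal and a 3xFLAG epitope, and the cassette ends at the bovine growth hormone polyadenylation signal. The catalogue entry specifies the substitutions N692A, M694A, Q695A and Q926A: a "Cluster 1" alanine set in which H698 is left as wild type, combined with Q926A. The automated annotation labels the coding sequence SpCas9-HF1, which is a nearest-match call. HF1 shares only Q695A and Q926A with this variant, so the catalogue mutation list should be taken as the definition.

No guide RNA cassette is annotated, so a guide must be supplied separately for genome editing. The plasmid comes from work on how Cas9 proofreading governs targeting accuracy. It is suited to comparing the on-target activity and specificity of this mutant with wild-type and other high-fidelity Cas9 variants in human cells, and the FLAG tag allows detection of the protein.
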