Features (pLannotate 1.2.2; 16 found; start..end, strand, type, name):
    132..335     +  promoter       CMV promoter: human cytomegalovirus (CMV) immediate early promoter
    377..395     +  promoter       T7 promoter: promoter for bacteriophage T7 RNA polymerase
    409..4512    +  CDS            SpCas9-HF1: Cas9 endonuclease from the Streptococcus pyogenes Type II CRISPR/Cas system, mutated to improve targeting specificity (Kleinstiver et al., 2016) carries the mutations N497A, R661A, Q695A, and Q926A
   4546..4611    +  CDS            3xFLAG: three tandem FLAG® epitope tags, followed by an enterokinase cleavage site
   4675..4899    +  polyA_signal   bGH poly(A) signal: bovine growth hormone polyadenylation signal
   4903..4924    +  promoter       SV40 promoter (fragment): SV40 enhancer and early promoter
   4929..4945    +  misc_feature   MCS (fragment): pBluescript multiple cloning site
   4994..5010    -  protein_bind   lac operator: The lac repressor binds to the lac operator to inhibit transcription in E. coli. This inhibition can be relieved by adding lactose or isopropyl-β-D-thiogalactopyranoside (IPTG). lac repressor encoded by lacI
   5018..5048    -  promoter       lac promoter: promoter for the E. coli lac operon
   5063..5084    -  protein_bind   CAP binding site: CAP binding activates transcription in the presence of cAMP. E. coli catabolite activator protein
   5097..5189    -  CDS            lacI (fragment): lac repressor; lacI; The lac repressor binds to the lac operator to inhibit transcription in E. coli. This inhibition can be relieved by adding lactose or isopropyl-β-D-thiogalactopyranoside (IPTG).
   5372..5960    -  rep_origin     ori: high-copy-number ColE1/pMB1/pBR322/pUC origin of replication
   6131..6991    -  CDS            AmpR: β-lactamase; bla; confers resistance to ampicillin, carbenicillin, and related antibiotics
   6992..7096    -  promoter       AmpR promoter: bla
   7167..7211    -  misc_feature   bom (fragment): basis of mobility region from pBR322
   7366..131     +  enhancer       CMV enhancer (across the origin): human cytomegalovirus immediate early enhancer
>Addgene plasmid #101180 | MMW3914 - human expression plasmid for SpCas9 Cluster 1 H698 + Q926A | addgene full sequence | sequence record 194005 | Addgene NGS Result
ATATGCCAAGTACGCCCCCTATTGACGTCAATGACGGTAAATGGCCCGCCTGGCATTATGCCCAGTACAT
GACCTTATGGGACTTTCCTACTTGGCAGTACATCTACGTATTAGTCATCGCTATTACCATGGTGATGCGG
TTTTGGCAGTACATCAATGGGCGTGGATAGCGGTTTGACTCACGGGGATTTCCAAGTCTCCACCCCATTG
ACGTCAATGGGAGTTTGTTTTGGCACCAAAATCAACGGGACTTTCCAAAATGTCGTAACAACTCCGCCCC
ATTGACGCAAATGGGCGGTAGGCGTGTACGGTGGGAGGTCTATATAAGCAGAGCTGGTTTAGTGAACCGT
CAGATCCGCTAGAGATCCGCGGCCGCTAATACGACTCACTATAGGGAGAGCCGCCACCATGGATAAAAAG
TATTCTATTGGTTTAGACATCGGCACTAATTCCGTTGGATGGGCTGTCATAACCGATGAATACAAAGTAC
CTTCAAAGAAATTTAAGGTGTTGGGGAACACAGACCGTCATTCGATTAAAAAGAATCTTATCGGTGCCCT
CCTATTCGATAGTGGCGAAACGGCAGAGGCGACTCGCCTGAAACGAACCGCTCGGAGAAGGTATACACGT
CGCAAGAACCGAATATGTTACTTACAAGAAATTTTTAGCAATGAGATGGCCAAAGTTGACGATTCTTTCT
TTCACCGTTTGGAAGAGTCCTTCCTTGTCGAAGAGGACAAGAAACATGAACGGCACCCCATCTTTGGAAA
CATAGTAGATGAGGTGGCATATCATGAAAAGTACCCAACGATTTATCACCTCAGAAAAAAGCTAGTTGAC
TCAACTGATAAAGCGGACCTGAGGTTAATCTACTTGGCTCTTGCCCATATGATAAAGTTCCGTGGGCACT
TTCTCATTGAGGGTGATCTAAATCCGGACAACTCGGATGTCGACAAACTGTTCATCCAGTTAGTACAAAC
CTATAATCAGTTGTTTGAAGAGAACCCTATAAATGCAAGTGGCGTGGATGCGAAGGCTATTCTTAGCGCC
CGCCTCTCTAAATCCCGACGGCTAGAAAACCTGATCGCACAATTACCCGGAGAGAAGAAAAATGGGTTGT
TCGGTAACCTTATAGCGCTCTCACTAGGCCTGACACCAAATTTTAAGTCGAACTTCGACTTAGCTGAAGA
TGCCAAATTGCAGCTTAGTAAGGACACGTACGATGACGATCTCGACAATCTACTGGCACAAATTGGAGAT
CAGTATGCGGACTTATTTTTGGCTGCCAAAAACCTTAGCGATGCAATCCTCCTATCTGACATACTGAGAG
TTAATACTGAGATTACCAAGGCGCCGTTATCCGCTTCAATGATCAAAAGGTACGATGAACATCACCAAGA
CTTGACACTTCTCAAGGCCCTAGTCCGTCAGCAACTGCCTGAGAAATATAAGGAAATATTCTTTGATCAG
TCGAAAAACGGGTACGCAGGTTATATTGACGGCGGAGCGAGTCAAGAGGAATTCTACAAGTTTATCAAAC
CCATATTAGAGAAGATGGATGGGACGGAAGAGTTGCTTGTAAAACTCAATCGCGAAGATCTACTGCGAAA
GCAGCGGACTTTCGACAACGGTAGCATTCCACATCAAATCCACTTAGGCGAATTGCATGCTATACTTAGA
AGGCAGGAGGATTTTTATCCGTTCCTCAAAGACAATCGTGAAAAGATTGAGAAAATCCTAACCTTTCGCA
TACCTTACTATGTGGGACCCCTGGCCCGAGGGAACTCTCGGTTCGCATGGATGACAAGAAAGTCCGAAGA
AACGATTACTCCATGGAATTTTGAGGAAGTTGTCGATAAAGGTGCGTCAGCTCAATCGTTCATCGAGAGG
ATGACCAACTTTGACAAGAATTTACCGAACGAAAAAGTATTGCCTAAGCACAGTTTACTTTACGAGTATT
TCACAGTGTACAATGAACTCACGAAAGTTAAGTATGTCACTGAGGGCATGCGTAAACCCGCCTTTCTAAG
CGGAGAACAGAAGAAAGCAATAGTAGATCTGTTATTCAAGACCAACCGCAAAGTGACAGTTAAGCAATTG
AAAGAGGACTACTTTAAGAAAATTGAATGCTTCGATTCTGTCGAGATCTCCGGGGTAGAAGATCGATTTA
ATGCGTCACTTGGTACGTATCATGACCTCCTAAAGATAATTAAAGATAAGGACTTCCTGGATAACGAAGA
GAATGAAGATATCTTAGAAGATATAGTGTTGACTCTTACCCTCTTTGAAGATCGGGAAATGATTGAGGAA
AGACTAAAAACATACGCTCACCTGTTCGACGATAAGGTTATGAAACAGTTAAAGAGGCGTCGCTATACGG
GCTGGGGACGATTGTCGCGGAAACTTATCAACGGGATAAGAGACAAGCAAAGTGGTAAAACTATTCTCGA
TTTTCTAAAGAGCGACGGCTTCGCCAATAGGGCCTTTGCAGCCCTGATCCATGATGACTCTTTAACCTTC
AAAGAGGATATACAAAAGGCACAGGTTTCCGGACAAGGGGACTCATTGCACGAACATATTGCGAATCTTG
CTGGTTCGCCAGCCATCAAAAAGGGCATACTCCAGACAGTCAAAGTAGTGGATGAGCTAGTTAAGGTCAT
GGGACGTCACAAACCGGAAAACATTGTAATCGAGATGGCACGCGAAAATCAAACGACTCAGAAGGGGCAA
AAAAACAGTCGAGAGCGGATGAAGAGAATAGAAGAGGGTATTAAAGAACTGGGCAGCCAGATCTTAAAGG
AGCATCCTGTGGAAAATACCCAATTGCAGAACGAGAAACTTTACCTCTATTACCTACAAAATGGAAGGGA
CATGTATGTTGATCAGGAACTGGACATAAACCGTTTATCTGATTACGACGTCGATCACATTGTACCCCAA
TCCTTTTTGAAGGACGATTCAATCGACAATAAAGTGCTTACACGCTCGGATAAGAACCGAGGGAAAAGTG
ACAATGTTCCAAGCGAGGAAGTCGTAAAGAAAATGAAGAACTATTGGCGGCAGCTCCTAAATGCGAAACT
GATAACGCAAAGAAAGTTCGATAACTTAACTAAAGCTGAGAGGGGTGGCTTGTCTGAACTTGACAAGGCC
GGATTTATTAAACGTCAGCTCGTGGAAACCCGCGCCATCACAAAGCATGTTGCGCAGATACTAGATTCCC
GAATGAATACGAAATACGACGAGAACGATAAGCTGATTCGGGAAGTCAAAGTAATCACTTTAAAGTCAAA
ATTGGTGTCGGACTTCAGAAAGGATTTTCAATTCTATAAAGTTAGGGAGATAAATAACTACCACCATGCG
CACGACGCTTATCTTAATGCCGTCGTAGGGACCGCACTCATTAAGAAATACCCGAAGCTAGAAAGTGAGT
TTGTGTATGGTGATTACAAAGTTTATGACGTCCGTAAGATGATCGCGAAAAGCGAACAGGAGATAGGCAA
GGCTACAGCCAAATACTTCTTTTATTCTAACATTATGAATTTCTTTAAGACGGAAATCACTCTGGCAAAC
GGAGAGATACGCAAACGACCTTTAATTGAAACCAATGGGGAGACAGGTGAAATCGTATGGGATAAGGGCC
GGGACTTCGCGACGGTGAGAAAAGTTTTGTCCATGCCCCAAGTCAACATAGTAAAGAAAACTGAGGTGCA
GACCGGAGGGTTTTCAAAGGAATCGATTCTTCCAAAAAGGAATAGTGATAAGCTCATCGCTCGTAAAAAG
GACTGGGACCCGAAAAAGTACGGTGGCTTCGATAGCCCTACAGTTGCCTATTCTGTCCTAGTAGTGGCAA
AAGTTGAGAAGGGAAAATCCAAGAAACTGAAGTCAGTCAAAGAATTATTGGGGATAACGATTATGGAGCG
CTCGTCTTTTGAAAAGAACCCCATCGACTTCCTTGAGGCGAAAGGTTACAAGGAAGTAAAAAAGGATCTC
ATAATTAAACTACCAAAGTATAGTCTGTTTGAGTTAGAAAATGGCCGAAAACGGATGTTGGCTAGCGCCG
GAGAGCTTCAAAAGGGGAACGAACTCGCACTACCGTCTAAATACGTGAATTTCCTGTATTTAGCGTCCCA
TTACGAGAAGTTGAAAGGTTCACCTGAAGATAACGAACAGAAGCAACTTTTTGTTGAGCAGCACAAACAT
TATCTCGACGAAATCATAGAGCAAATTTCGGAATTCAGTAAGAGAGTCATCCTAGCTGATGCCAATCTGG
ACAAAGTATTAAGCGCATACAACAAGCACAGGGATAAACCCATACGTGAGCAGGCGGAAAATATTATCCA
TTTGTTTACTCTTACCAACCTCGGCGCTCCAGCCGCATTCAAGTATTTTGACACAACGATAGATCGCAAA
CGATACACTTCTACCAAGGAGGTGCTAGACGCGACACTGATTCACCAATCCATCACGGGATTATATGAAA
CTCGGATAGATTTGTCACAGCTTGGGGGTGACGGATCCCCCAAGAAGAAGAGGAAAGTCTCGAGCGACTA
CAAAGACCATGACGGTGATTATAAAGATCATGACATCGATTACAAGGATGACGATGACAAGGCTGCAGGA
TGACCGGTCATCATCACCATCACCATTGAGTTTAAACCCGCTGATCAGCCTCGACTGTGCCTTCTAGTTG
CCAGCCATCTGTTGTTTGCCCCTCCCCCGTGCCTTCCTTGACCCTGGAAGGTGCCACTCCCACTGTCCTT
TCCTAATAAAATGAGGAAATTGCATCGCATTGTCTGAGTAGGTGTCATTCTATTCTGGGGGGTGGGGTGG
GGCAGGACAGCAAGGGGGAGGATTGGGAAGACAATAGCAGGCATGCTGGGGATGCGGTGGGCTCTATGGC
TTCTGAGGCGGAAAGAACCAGCTGGGGCTCGATACCGTCGACCTCTAGCTAGAGCTTGGCGTAATCATGG
TCATAGCTGTTTCCTGTGTGAAATTGTTATCCGCTCACAATTCCACACAACATACGAGCCGGAAGCATAA
AGTGTAAAGCCTAGGGTGCCTAATGAGTGAGCTAACTCACATTAATTGCGTTGCGCTCACTGCCCGCTTT
CCAGTCGGGAAACCTGTCGTGCCAGCTGCATTAATGAATCGGCCAACGCGCGGGGAGAGGCGGTTTGCGT
ATTGGGCGCTCTTCCGCTTCCTCGCTCACTGACTCGCTGCGCTCGGTCGTTCGGCTGCGGCGAGCGGTAT
CAGCTCACTCAAAGGCGGTAATACGGTTATCCACAGAATCAGGGGATAACGCAGGAAAGAACATGTGAGC
AAAAGGCCAGCAAAAGGCCAGGAACCGTAAAAAGGCCGCGTTGCTGGCGTTTTTCCATAGGCTCCGCCCC
CCTGACGAGCATCACAAAAATCGACGCTCAAGTCAGAGGTGGCGAAACCCGACAGGACTATAAAGATACC
AGGCGTTTCCCCCTGGAAGCTCCCTCGTGCGCTCTCCTGTTCCGACCCTGCCGCTTACCGGATACCTGTC
CGCCTTTCTCCCTTCGGGAAGCGTGGCGCTTTCTCATAGCTCACGCTGTAGGTATCTCAGTTCGGTGTAG
GTCGTTCGCTCCAAGCTGGGCTGTGTGCACGAACCCCCCGTTCAGCCCGACCGCTGCGCCTTATCCGGTA
ACTATCGTCTTGAGTCCAACCCGGTAAGACACGACTTATCGCCACTGGCAGCAGCCACTGGTAACAGGAT
TAGCAGAGCGAGGTATGTAGGCGGTGCTACAGAGTTCTTGAAGTGGTGGCCTAACTACGGCTACACTAGA
AGAACAGTATTTGGTATCTGCGCTCTGCTGAAGCCAGTTACCTTCGGAAAAAGAGTTGGTAGCTCTTGAT
CCGGCAAACAAACCACCGCTGGTAGCGGTGGTTTTTTTGTTTGCAAGCAGCAGATTACGCGCAGAAAAAA
AGGATCTCAAGAAGATCCTTTGATCTTTTCTACGGGGTCTGACGCTCAGTGGAACGAAAACTCACGTTAA
GGGATTTTGGTCATGAGATTATCAAAAAGGATCTTCACCTAGATCCTTTTAAATTAAAAATGAAGTTTTA
AATCAATCTAAAGTATATATGAGTAAACTTGGTCTGACAGTTACCAATGCTTAATCAGTGAGGCACCTAT
CTCAGCGATCTGTCTATTTCGTTCATCCATAGTTGCCTGACTCCCCGTCGTGTAGATAACTACGATACGG
GAGGGCTTACCATCTGGCCCCAGTGCTGCAATGATACCGCGAGACCCACGCTCACCGGCTCCAGATTTAT
CAGCAATAAACCAGCCAGCCGGAAGGGCCGAGCGCAGAAGTGGTCCTGCAACTTTATCCGCCTCCATCCA
GTCTATTAATTGTTGCCGGGAAGCTAGAGTAAGTAGTTCGCCAGTTAATAGTTTGCGCAACGTTGTTGCC
ATTGCTACAGGCATCGTGGTGTCACGCTCGTCGTTTGGTATGGCTTCATTCAGCTCCGGTTCCCAACGAT
CAAGGCGAGTTACATGATCCCCCATGTTGTGCAAAAAAGCGGTTAGCTCCTTCGGTCCTCCGATCGTTGT
CAGAAGTAAGTTGGCCGCAGTGTTATCACTCATGGTTATGGCAGCACTGCATAATTCTCTTACTGTCATG
CCATCCGTAAGATGCTTTTCTGTGACTGGTGAGTACTCAACCAAGTCATTCTGAGAATAGTGTATGCGGC
GACCGAGTTGCTCTTGCCCGGCGTCAATACGGGATAATACCGCGCCACATAGCAGAACTTTAAAAGTGCT
CATCATTGGAAAACGTTCTTCGGGGCGAAAACTCTCAAGGATCTTACCGCTGTTGAGATCCAGTTCGATG
TAACCCACTCGTGCACCCAACTGATCTTCAGCATCTTTTACTTTCACCAGCGTTTCTGGGTGAGCAAAAA
CAGGAAGGCAAAATGCCGCAAAAAAGGGAATAAGGGCGACACGGAAATGTTGAATACTCATACTCTTCCT
TTTTCAATATTATTGAAGCATTTATCAGGGTTATTGTCTCATGAGCGGATACATATTTGAATGTATTTAG
AAAAATAAACAAATAGGGGTTCCGCGCACATTTCCCCGAAAAGTGCCACCTGACGTCGACGGATCGGGAG
ATCGATCTCCCGATCCCCTAGGGTCGACTCTCAGTACAATCTGCTCTGATGCCGCATAGTTAAGCCAGTA
TCTGCTCCCTGCTTGTGTGTTGGAGGTCGCTGAGTAGTGCGCGAGCAAAATTTAAGCTACAACAAGGCAA
GGCTTGACCGACAATTGCATGAAGAATCTGCTTAGGGTTAGGCGTTTTGCGCTGCTTCGCGATGTACGGG
CCAGATATACGCGTTGACATTGATTATTGACTAGTTATTAATAGTAATCAATTACGGGGTCATTAGTTCA
TAGCCCATATATGGAGTTCCGCGTTACATAACTTACGGTAAATGGCCCGCCTGGCTGACCGCCCAACGAC
CCCCGCCCATTGACGTCAATAATGACGTATGTTCCCATAGTAACGCCAATAGGGACTTTCCATTGACGTC
AATGGGTGGAGTATTTACGGTAAACTGCCCACTTGGCAGTACATCAAGTGTATC
